>Addgene plasmid #45594 | pMMDuet19 | depositor full sequence | sequence record 63860 | pMMDuet19 plasmid sequence
CCATTCGATGGTGTCCGGGATCTCGACGCTCTCCCTTATGCGACTCCTGCATTAGGAAATTAATACGACT
CACTATAGGGGAATTGTGAGCGGATAACAATTCCCCTGTAGAAATAATTTTGTTTAACTTTAATAAGGAG
ATATACCATGGGCAGCAGCCATCATCATCATCATCACAGCAGCGGCCTGGTGCCGCGCGGCAGCCTAGGA
CAGTACAAACTTATCCTGAACGGTAAAACCCTGAAAGGTGAAACCACCACCGAAGCTGTTGACGCTGCTA
CCGCGGAAAAAGTTTTCAAACAGTACGCTAACGACAACGGTGTTGACGGTGAATGGACCTACGACGACGC
TACCAAAACCTACACCGTAACGGAAGGATCCGGTTGTTTAGCAGGCGATAGTCTGGTGACATTAGTAGAT
AGCGGACTGCAAGTGCCAATTAAGGAATTAGTAGGTAAATCTGGTTTTGCAGTTTGGGCATTGAACGAAG
CTACAATGCAGCTAGAAAAGGCAATTGTTAGCAATGCTTTTTCGACTGGTATAAAGCCTCTGTTTACTTT
GACAACTCGATTGGGGCGGAAAATCCGTGCCACAGGTAATCACAAGTTTTTAACAATTAATGGCTGGAAA
AGACTTGATGAATTAACTCCTAAAGAACATCTCGCTTTACCAAGAAATCTCCCCAGTTCTGGTACTCTTG
CCAAAAGTGATATTTATTGGGATGAAATAGTTTCAATTGAATATAGTGGTGAGGAAGAAGTGTTTGACCT
CACCGTTCCTGGTTTGCATAATTTTGTTGCAAATAATATTATTGTTCACAATTCCATTGGTACCCAGTAC
AAACTTATCCTGAACGGTAAAACCCTGAAAGGTGAAACCACCACCGAAGCTGTTGACGCTGCTACCGCGG
AAAAAGTTTTCAAACAGTACGCTAACGACAACGGTGTTGACGGTGAATGGACCTACGACGACGCTACCAA
AACCTACACCGTAACGGAATAAGCTTGGCTGTTTTGGCGGCTCGAGTCTGGTAAAGAAACCGCTGCTGCG
AAATTTGAACGCCAGCACATGGACTCGTCTACTAGCGCAGCTTAATTAACCTAGGCTGCTGCCACCGCTG
AGCAATAACTAGCATAACCCCTTGGGGCCTCTAAACGGGTCTTGAGGGGTTTTTTGCTGAAACCTCAGGC
ATTTGAGAAGCACACGGTCACACTGCTTCCGGTAGTCAATAAACCGGTAAACCAGCAATAGACATAAGCG
GCTATTTAACGACCCTGCCCTGAACCGACGACAAGCTGACGACCGGGTCTCCGCAAGTGGCACTTTTCGG
GGAAATGTGCGCGGAACCCCTATTTGTTTATTTTTCTAAATACATTCAAATATGTATCCGCTCATGAATT
AATTCTTAGAAAAACTCATCGAGCATCAAATGAAACTGCAATTTATTCATATCAGGATTATCAATACCAT
ATTTTTGAAAAAGCCGTTTCTGTAATGAAGGAGAAAACTCACCGAGGCAGTTCCATAGGATGGCAAGATC
CTGGTATCGGTCTGCGATTCCGACTCGTCCAACATCAATACAACCTATTAATTTCCCCTCGTCAAAAATA
AGGTTATCAAGTGAGAAATCACCATGAGTGACGACTGAATCCGGTGAGAATGGCAAAAGTTTATGCATTT
CTTTCCAGACTTGTTCAACAGGCCAGCCATTACGCTCGTCATCAAAATCACTCGCATCAACCAAACCGTT
ATTCATTCGTGATTGCGCCTGAGCGAGACGAAATACGCGGTCGCTGTTAAAAGGACAATTACAAACAGGA
ATCGAATGCAACCGGCGCAGGAACACTGCCAGCGCATCAACAATATTTTCACCTGAATCAGGATATTCTT
CTAATACCTGGAATGCTGTTTTCCCGGGGATCGCAGTGGTGAGTAACCATGCATCATCAGGAGTACGGAT
AAAATGCTTGATGGTCGGAAGAGGCATAAATTCCGTCAGCCAGTTTAGTCTGACCATCTCATCTGTAACA
TCATTGGCAACGCTACCTTTGCCATGTTTCAGAAACAACTCTGGCGCATCGGGCTTCCCATACAATCGAT
AGATTGTCGCACCTGATTGCCCGACATTATCGCGAGCCCATTTATACCCATATAAATCAGCATCCATGTT
GGAATTTAATCGCGGCCTAGAGCAAGACGTTTCCCGTTGAATATGGCTCATACTCTTCCTTTTTCAATAT
TATTGAAGCATTTATCAGGGTTATTGTCTCATGAGCGGATACATATTTGAATGTATTTAGAAAAATAAAC
AAATAGGCATGCAGCGCTCTTCCGCTTCCTCGCTCACTGACTCGCTACGCTCGGTCGTTCGACTGCGGCG
AGCGGTGTCAGCTCACTCAAAAGCGGTAATACGGTTATCCACAGAATCAGGGGATAAAGCCGGAAAGAAC
ATGTGAGCAAAAAGCAAAGCACCGGAAGAAGCCAACGCCGCAGGCGTTTTTCCATAGGCTCCGCCCCCCT
GACGAGCATCACAAAAATCGACGCTCAAGCCAGAGGTGGCGAAACCCGACAGGACTATAAAGATACCAGG
CGTTTCCCCCTGGAAGCTCCCTCGTGCGCTCTCCTGTTCCGACCCTGCCGCTTACCGGATACCTGTCCGC
CTTTCTCCCTTCGGGAAGCGTGGCGCTTTCTCATAGCTCACGCTGTTGGTATCTCAGTTCGGTGTAGGTC
GTTCGCTCCAAGCTGGGCTGTGTGCACGAACCCCCCGTTCAGCCCGACCGCTGCGCCTTATCCGGTAACT
ATCGTCTTGAGTCCAACCCGGTAAGACACGACTTATCGCCACTGGCAGCAGCCATTGGTAACTGATTTAG
AGGACTTTGTCTTGAAGTTATGCACCTGTTAAGGCTAAACTGAAAGAACAGATTTTGGTGAGTGCGGTCC
TCCAACCCACTTACCTTGGTTCAAAGAGTTGGTAGCTCAGCGAACCTTGAGAAAACCACCGTTGGTAGCG
GTGGTTTTTCTTTATTTATGAGATGATGAATCAATCGGTCTATCAAGTCAACGAACAGCTATTCCGTTAC
TCTAGATTTCAGTGCAATTTATCTCTTCAAATGTAGCACCTGAAGTCAGCCCCATACGATATAAGTTGTA
ATTCTCATGTTAGTCATGCCCCGCGCCCACCGGAAGGAGCTGACTGGGTTGAAGGCTCTCAAGGGCATCG
GTCGAGATCCCGGTGCCTAATGAGTGAGCTAACTTACATTAATTGCGTTGCGCTCACTGCCCGCTTTCCA
GTCGGGAAACCTGTCGTGCCAGCTGCATTAATGAATCGGCCAACGCGCGGGGAGAGGCGGTTTGCGTATT
GGGCGCCAGGGTGGTTTTTCTTTTCACCAGTGAGACGGGCAACAGCTGATTGCCCTTCACCGCCTGGCCC
TGAGAGAGTTGCAGCAAGCGGTCCACGCTGGTTTGCCCCAGCAGGCGAAAATCCTGTTTGATGGTGGTTA
ACGGCGGGATATAACATGAGCTGTCTTCGGTATCGTCGTATCCCACTACCGAGATGTCCGCACCAACGCG
CAGCCCGGACTCGGTAATGGCGCGCATTGCGCCCAGCGCCATCTGATCGTTGGCAACCAGCATCGCAGTG
GGAACGATGCCCTCATTCAGCATTTGCATGGTTTGTTGAAAACCGGACATGGCACTCCAGTCGCCTTCCC
GTTCCGCTATCGGCTGAATTTGATTGCGAGTGAGATATTTATGCCAGCCAGCCAGACGCAGACGCGCCGA
GACAGAACTTAATGGGCCCGCTAACAGCGCGATTTGCTGGTGACCCAATGCGACCAGATGCTCCACGCCC
AGTCGCGTACCGTCTTCATGGGAGAAAATAATACTGTTGATGGGTGTCTGGTCAGAGACATCAAGAAATA
ACGCCGGAACATTAGTGCAGGCAGCTTCCACAGCAATGGCATCCTGGTCATCCAGCGGATAGTTAATGAT
CAGCCCACTGACGCGTTGCGCGAGAAGATTGTGCACCGCCGCTTTACAGGCTTCGACGCCGCTTCGTTCT
ACCATCGACACCACCACGCTGGCACCCAGTTGATCGGCGCGAGATTTAATCGCCGCGACAATTTGCGACG
GCGCGTGCAGGGCCAGACTGGAGGTGGCAACGCCAATCAGCAACGACTGTTTGCCCGCCAGTTGTTGTGC
CACGCGGTTGGGAATGTAATTCAGCTCCGCCATCGCCGCTTCCACTTTTTCCCGCGTTTTCGCAGAAACG
TGGCTGGCCTGGTTCACCACGCGGGAAACGGTCTGATAAGAGACACCGGCATACTCTGCGACATCGTATA
ACGTTACTGGTTTCACATTCACCACCCTGAATTGACTCTCTTCCGGGCGCTATCATGCCATACCGCGAAA
GGTTTTGCG
Features (pLannotate 1.2.2; 21 found; start..end, strand, type, name):
     23..58      -  CDS            TcR (fragment): tetracycline efflux protein; tet; confers resistance to tetracycline
     61..79      +  promoter       T7 promoter: promoter for bacteriophage T7 RNA polymerase
     80..104     +  protein_bind   lac operator: The lac repressor binds to the lac operator to inhibit transcription in E. coli. This inhibition can be relieved by adding lactose or isopropyl-β-D-thiogalactopyranoside (IPTG). lac repressor encoded by lacI
    119..141     +  RBS            RBS: efficient ribosome binding site from bacteriophage T7 gene 10 (Olins and Rangwala, 1989)
    160..176     +  CDS            capTEV™ (fragment): composite tag for in vivo biotinylation, TEV protease cleavage, and 6xHis tagging
    187..204     +  CDS            thrombin site: thrombin recognition and cleavage site
    214..371     +  CDS            GB1 (fragment): B1 domain of Streptococcal protein G effective as a solubilizing fusion partner (Cheng and Patel, 2004)
    379..711     +  CDS            dnaB (fragment): DNAB_SYNY3 - Experimental evidence at protein level: Swiss-Prot protein existence level 1. Participates in initiation and elongation during chromosome replication; it exhibits DNA-dependent ATPase activity. From Synechocystis sp. (strain PCC 6803 / Kazusa).
    697..852     +  CDS            dnaB (fragment): DNAB_SYNY3 - Experimental evidence at protein level: Swiss-Prot protein existence level 1. Participates in initiation and elongation during chromosome replication; it exhibits DNA-dependent ATPase activity. From Synechocystis sp. (strain PCC 6803 / Kazusa).
    838..995     +  CDS            GB1 (fragment): B1 domain of Streptococcal protein G effective as a solubilizing fusion partner (Cheng and Patel, 2004)
   1033..1074    +  CDS            S-Tag (fragment): affinity and epitope tag derived from pancreatic ribonuclease A
   1104..1121    +  CDS            SET1 (fragment): solubility-enhancement tag derived from T7 phage gene 10B
   1129..1176    +  terminator     T7 terminator: transcription terminator for bacteriophage T7 RNA polymerase
   1340..1397    +  promoter       AmpR promoter (fragment): bla
   1406..2221    -  CDS            KanR: aminoglycoside phosphotransferase; aph(3')-Ia; confers resistance to kanamycin in bacteria or G418 (Geneticin®) in eukaryotes
   2222..2313    -  promoter       AmpR promoter: bla
   2329..3078    -  rep_origin     RSF ori: Plasmids containing the RSF 1030 origin of replication can be propagated in E. coli cells that contain additional plasmids with compatible origins.
   3161..3225    -  CDS            TcR (fragment): tetracycline efflux protein; tet; confers resistance to tetracycline
   3240..3261    -  protein_bind   CAP binding site: CAP binding activates transcription in the presence of cAMP. E. coli catabolite activator protein
   3274..4356    -  CDS            lacI: lac repressor; lacI; The lac repressor binds to the lac operator to inhibit transcription in E. coli. This inhibition can be relieved by adding lactose or isopropyl-β-D-thiogalactopyranoside (IPTG).
   4357..15      -  promoter       lacI promoter (across the origin): lacI
