[The description below was written by a language model from this plasmid's Addgene catalogue record and pLannotate feature annotations shown in this document.]
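Description:
pMMDuet19 is a bacterial expression plasmid built on the Novagen pRSFDuet-1 backbone, from which the second multiple cloning site has been removed, giving a total size of 4,419 bp. It replicates in E. coli from the RSF1030 origin, which is compatible with other common origins and so allows co-maintenance with additional plasmids, and it is selected with kanamycin through an aminoglycoside phosphotransferase gene. The plasmid also carries lacI with its own promoter, supplying the repressor that acts on the lac operator placed just downstream of the T7 promoter. Expression is therefore IPTG-inducible and depends on a host providing T7 RNA polymerase.

The single expression cassette consists of the T7 promoter, the lac operator and the T7 gene 10 ribosome binding site, followed by an 855 bp insert cloned between BamHI and KpnI, and it ends at the T7 terminator. The encoded protein is a cis-splicing precursor in which the DnaB mini-intein from Nostoc punctiforme, with its endonuclease domain deleted, sits between two copies of the GB1 domain of streptococcal protein G. The N-terminal extein is hexahistidine-tagged GB1 and the C-terminal extein is untagged GB1. The automated annotation labels the intein region as two dnaB fragments by homology to the Synechocystis protein, and it also detects a thrombin site between the His tag and the first GB1. Short hits to an S-Tag, TcR and a second AmpR promoter appear to be backbone remnants or partial matches.

Splicing would excise the intein and ligate the two GB1 domains. This makes the construct a model system for evaluating and comparing protein splicing efficiency of inteins with foreign exteins in E. coli.
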