Addgene plasmid #45594: pMMDuet19
Depositing lab: Hideo Iwai. Depositing organization: University of Helsinki, Institute of Biotechnology. Publication: Evaluation and comparison of protein splicing by exogenous inteins with foreign exteins in Escherichia coli. Ellila S, Jurvansuu JM, Iwai H. FEBS Lett. 2011 Oct 10. 10.1016/j.febslet.2011.10.005 PubMed 22001202.
Backbone
  Vector backbone: pRSFDuet-1
  Backbone manufacturer: Novagen
  Backbone size w/o insert (bp): 3564
  Total vector size (bp): 4419
  Modifications to backbone: removed the second MCS of pRSFDuet-1
  Vector type: Bacterial Expression
Growth in bacteria
  Bacterial resistance: Kanamycin, 50 μg/mL
  Growth temperature: 37°C
  Growth strain: DH5alpha
  Copy number: High Copy
Gene/Insert
  Gene/Insert name: NpuDnaB mini intein (alt name: cis-splicing intein with H6-GB1 and GB1 as N- and C-exteins)
  Species: Nostoc punctiforme
  Insert size (bp): 855
  Mutation: removal of endonuclease domain
  Promoter: T7
  Tag / fusion protein: H6-GB1 (N terminal on insert); GB1 (C terminal on insert)
  Cloning method: Restriction Enzyme; 5′ cloning site BamHI (not destroyed); 3′ cloning site KpnI (not destroyed)
  Sequencing primers: 5′ T7; 3′ T7term
Terms and licenses: Academic/Nonprofit Terms; Industry Terms: Not Available to Industry
How to cite: pMMDuet19 was a gift from Hideo Iwai (Addgene plasmid # 45594 ; http://n2t.net/addgene:45594 ; RRID:Addgene_45594)
