>Addgene plasmid #45594 | pMMDuet19 | addgene partial sequence | sequence record 67477 | T7 5'-TAATACGACTCACTATAGGG-3'
ATTTTGTTTAACTTTAATAAGGAGATATACCATGGGCAGCAGCCATCATCATCATCATCACAGCAGCGGC
CTGGTGCCGCGCGGCAGCCTAGGACAGTACAAACTTATCCTGAACGGTAAAACCCTGAAAGGTGAAACCA
CCACCGAAGCTGTTGACGCTGCTACCGCGGAAAAAGTTTTCAAACAGTACGCTAACGACAACGGTGTTGA
CGGTGAATGGACCTACGACGACGCTACCAAAACCTACACCGTAACGGAAGGATCCGGTTGTTTAGCAGGC
GATAGTCTGGTGACATTAGTAGATAGCGGACTGCAAGTGCCAATTAAGGAATTAGTAGGTAAATCTGGTT
TTGCAGTTTGGGCATTGAACGAAGCTACAATGCAGCTAGAAAAGGCAATTGTTAGCAATGCTTTTTCGAC
TGGTATAAAGCCTCTGTTTACTTTGACAACTCGATTGGGGCGGAAAATCCGTGCCACAGGTAATCACAAG
TTTTTAACAATTAATGGCTGGAAAAGACTTGATGAATTAACTCCTAAAGAACATCTCGCTTTACCAAGAA
ATCTCCCCAGTTCTGGTACTCTTGCCAAAAGTGATATTTATTGGGATGAAATAGTTTCAATTGAATATAG
TGGTGAGGAAGAAGTGTTTGACCTCACCGTTCCTGGTTTGCATAATTTTGTTGCAAATAATATTATTGTT
CACAATTCCATTGGTACCCAGTACAAACTTATCCTGAACGGTAAAACCCTGAAAGGTGAAACCACCACCG
AAGCTGTTGACGCTGCTACCGCGGAAAAAGTTTTCAAACA
