>Addgene plasmid #45594 | pMMDuet19 | addgene partial sequence | sequence record 67478 | T7term 5'-GCTAGTTATTGCTCAGCGG-3'
CTAGTAGACGAGTCCATGTGCTGGCGTTCAAATTTCGCAGCAGCGGTTTCTTTACCAGACTCGAGCCGCC
AAAACAGCCAAGCTTATTCCGTTACGGTGTAGGTTTTGGTAGCGTCGTCGTAGGTCCATTCACCGTCAAC
ACCGTTGTCGTTAGCGTACTGTTTGAAAACTTTTTCCGCGGTAGCAGCGTCAACAGCTTCGGTGGTGGTT
TCACCTTTCAGGGTTTTACCGTTCAGGATAAGTTTGTACTGGGTACCAATGGAATTGTGAACAATAATAT
TATTTGCAACAAAATTATGCAAACCAGGAACGGTGAGGTCAAACACTTCTTCCTCACCACTATATTCAAT
TGAAACTATTTCATCCCAATAAATATCACTTTTGGCAAGAGTACCAGAACTGGGGAGATTTCTTGGTAAA
GCGAGATGTTCTTTAGGAGTTAATTCATCAAGTCTTTTCCAGCCATTAATTGTTAAAAACTTGTGATTAC
CTGTGGCACGGATTTTCCGCCCCAATCGAGTTGTCAAAGTAAACAGAGGCTTTATACCAGTCGAAAAAGC
ATTGCTAACAATTGCCTTTTCTAGCTGCATTGTAGCTTCGTTCAATGCCCAAACTGCAAAACCAGATTTA
CCTACTAATTCCTTAATTGGCACTTGCAGTCCGCTATCTACTAATGTCACCAGACTATCGCCTGCTAAAC
AACCGGATCCTTCCGTTACGGTGTAGGTTTTGGTAGCGTCGTCGTAGGTCCATTCACCGTCAACACCGTT
GTCGTTAGCGTACTG
